Addgene plasmid #20956: pFPV-mCherry
Depositing lab: Olivia Steele-Mortimer. Depositing organization: National Institute of Allergy and Infectious Diseases (NIAID). Publication: Dynamic behavior of Salmonella-induced membrane tubules in epithelial cells. Drecktrah D, Levine-Wilkinson S, Dam T, Winfree S, Knodler LA, Schroer TA, Steele-Mortimer O. Traffic. 2008 Dec . 9(12):2117-29. 10.1111/j.1600-0854.2008.00830.x PubMed 18785994.
Backbone
  Vector backbone: pFPV
  Backbone size w/o insert (bp): 4000
  Vector type: Bacterial Expression
Growth in bacteria
  Bacterial resistance: Ampicillin, 100 μg/mL
  Growth temperature: 37°C
  Growth strain: DH10B
  Growth instructions: DH10B
  Copy number: Low Copy
Gene/Insert
  Gene/Insert name: mCherry
  Species: Discosoma
  Insert size (bp): 711
  GenBank ID: AY678264
  Cloning method: Restriction Enzyme; 5′ cloning site XbaI (not destroyed); 3′ cloning site SphI (not destroyed)
  Sequencing primers: 5′ n/a
Resource information
  A portion of this plasmid was derived from a plasmid made by: mCherry from Roger Tsien
Terms and licenses: Academic/Nonprofit Terms; Industry Terms: Not Available to Industry
Depositor comments: Shaner et al., (2004) Nature Biotechnology 22,1567-1572
How to cite: pFPV-mCherry was a gift from Olivia Steele-Mortimer (Addgene plasmid # 20956 ; http://n2t.net/addgene:20956 ; RRID:Addgene_20956)
