[The description below was written by a language model from this plasmid's Addgene catalogue record and pLannotate feature annotations shown in this document.]
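Description:
pFPV-mCherry is a bacterial expression plasmid that produces the monomeric red fluorescent protein mCherry (derived from Discosoma sp.) in bacteria. The 711 bp mCherry coding sequence was placed in the pFPV backbone between XbaI and SphI sites, both of which are retained. The sequenced plasmid is about 5.4 kb. It is maintained in E. coli through a ColE1/pMB1-type origin and selected with ampicillin via the β-lactamase gene and its own promoter. The annotation tool labels this origin family as high copy, whereas the depositor lists the plasmid as low copy.

The catalogue fields do not name the promoter driving mCherry. The feature table does show that the reporter lies immediately downstream of, and in the same orientation as, a stretch of enterobacterial chromosomal DNA matching the end of secY, all of rpmJ and the start of rpsM. This arrangement suggests that mCherry is expressed from ribosomal protein operon regulatory sequence upstream of rpsM, which would be expected to give constitutive fluorescence, although the record does not say so explicitly.

The backbone also carries RSF1010-derived mobilisation elements: oriT, mobC and a partial mobA. These should allow conjugative transfer when a helper plasmid supplies the transfer machinery. Only a short fragment of the RSF1010 oriV and a remnant of a tetracycline resistance gene remain, so neither is likely to be functional. The associated publication concerns Salmonella-induced membrane tubules in epithelial cells, consistent with using the plasmid to label bacteria red for fluorescence microscopy of infected host cells.
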