Features (pLannotate 1.2.2; 13 found; start..end, strand, type, name):
    594..1814    -  CDS            mobA (fragment): MOBA2_ECOLX - Also known as repB. Experimental evidence at protein level: Swiss-Prot protein existence level 1. Part of the relaxosome complex that is responsible for plasmid transfer during conjugation. Locally unwinds DNA and catalyzes the cleavage of one of the DNA strands at oriT. The cleaved strand is then transferred through the dedicated type IV secretion apparatus. MobA remains covalently linked at the 5' end of the strand, and once in the recipient cell, it probably catalyzes the rejoining of the two ends of the strand, re-forming the circular plasmid DNA. The primase activity of MobA
   1895..1982    -  oriT           RSF1010 oriT: origin of transfer of the broad-host-range plasmid RSF1010 (Scholz et al., 1989)
   2013..2294    +  CDS            mobC: MOBC_ECOLX - Protein predicted: Swiss-Prot protein existence level 4. This protein is essential to promote the specific transfer of the plasmid in the presence of conjugative plasmids. From Escherichia coli.
   2324..2386    +  rep_origin     RSF1010 oriV (fragment): replication origin of the broad-host-range plasmid RSF1010; requires the RSF1010 RepA/B/C proteins for replication (Scholz et al., 1989)
   2381..2532    -  CDS            TcR (fragment): tetracycline efflux protein; tet; confers resistance to tetracycline
   2599..3306    -  CDS            mCherry: mCherry is a basic (constitutively fluorescent) red fluorescent protein published in 2004, derived from Discosoma sp.. It is reported to be a very rapidly-maturing monomer with low acid sensitivity.
   3310..3465    -  CDS            rpsM (fragment): RS13_ECOLI - Experimental evidence at protein level: Swiss-Prot protein existence level 1. The C-terminal tail plays a role in the affinity of the 30S P site for different tRNAs. From Escherichia coli (strain K12).
   3618..3731    -  CDS            rpmJ (sequence withheld): RL36_ECOLI - Experimental evidence at protein level: Swiss-Prot protein existence level 1. From Escherichia coli (strain K12).
   3766..3936    -  CDS            secY (fragment): SECY_ECOLI - Also known as prlA. Experimental evidence at protein level: Swiss-Prot protein existence level 1. The central subunit of the protein translocation channel SecYEG. Consists of two halves formed by TMs 1-5 and 6-10. These two domains form a lateral gate at the front which open onto the bilayer between TMs 2 and 7, and are clamped together by SecE at the back. The channel is closed by both a pore ring composed of hydrophobic SecY resides and a short helix (helix 2A) on the extracellular side of the membrane which forms a plug. The plug probably moves laterally to allow the channel to
   3933..3959    -  misc_feature   MCS (fragment): pUC18/19 multiple cloning site
   4060..4164    +  promoter       AmpR promoter: bla
   4165..5025    +  CDS            AmpR: β-lactamase; bla; confers resistance to ampicillin, carbenicillin, and related antibiotics
   5196..411     +  rep_origin     ori (across the origin): high-copy-number ColE1/pMB1/pBR322/pUC origin of replication
>Addgene plasmid #20956 | pFPV-mCherry | addgene full sequence | sequence record 419576 | Addgene NGS Result
TTCAAGAACTCTGTAGCACCGCCTACATACCTCGCTCTGCTAATCCTGTTACCAGTGGCTGCTGCCAGTG
GCGATAAGTCGTGTCTTACCGGGTTGGACTCAAGACGATAGTTACCGGATAAGGCGCAGCGGTCGGGCTG
AACGGGGGGTTCGTGCACACAGCCCAGCTTGGAGCGAACGACCTACACCGAACTGAGATACCTACAGCGT
GAGCTATGAGAAAGCGCCACGCTTCCCGAAGGGAGAAAGGCGGACAGGTATCCGGTAAGCGGCAGGGTCG
GAACAGGAGAGCGCACGAGGGAGCTTCCAGGGGGAAACGCCTGGTATCTTTATAGTCCTGTCGGGTTTCG
CCACCTCTGACTTGAGCGTCGATTTTTGTGATGCTCGTCAGGGGGGCGGAGCCTATGGAAAAACGCCAGC
AACGCGGCCTTTTTACGGTTCCTGGCCTTTTGCTGGCCTTTTGCTCACATGTTCTTTCCTGCGTTATCCC
CTGATTCTGTGGATAACCGTATTACCGCCTTTGAGTGAGCTGATACCGCTCGCCGCAGCCGAACGACCGA
GCGCAGCGAGTCAGTGAGCGAGGAAGCGGAAGAGCGCTCACAGCCCATGGCCTTGAGCTGTCGGCCTATG
GCCTGCAAAGTCCTGTCGTTCTTCATCGGGCCACCAAGCGCAGCCAGATCGAGCCGTCCTCGGTTGTCAG
TGGCGTCAGGTCGAGCAAGAGCAACGATGCGATCAGCAGCACCACCGTAGGCATCATGGAAGCCAGCATC
ACGGTTAGCCATAGCTTCCAGTGCCACCCCCGCGACGCGCTCCGGGCGCTCTGCGCGGCGCTGCTCACCT
CGGCGGCTACCTCCCGCAACTCTTTGGCCAGCTCCACCCATGCCGCCCCTGTCTGGCGCTGGGCTTTCAG
CCACTCCGCCGCCTGCGCCTCGCTGGCCTGCTGGGTCTGGCTCATGACCTGCCGGGCTTCGTCGGCCAGT
GTCGCCATGCTCTGGGCCAGCGGTTCGATCTGCTCCGCTAACTCGTTGATGCCTCTGGATTTCTTCACTC
TGTCGATTGCGTTCATGGTCTATTGCCTCCCGGTATTCCTGTAAGTCGATGATCTGGGCGTTGGCGGTGT
CGATGTTCAGGGCCACGTCTGCCCGGTCGGTGCGGATGCCCCGGCCTTCCATCTCCACCACGTTCGGCCC
CAGGTGAACACCGGGCAGGCGCTCGATGCCCTGCGCCTCAAGTGTTCTGTGGTCAATGCGGGCGTCGTGG
CCAGCCCGCTCTAATGCCCGGTTGGCATGGTCGGCCCATGCCTCGCGGGTCTGCTCAAGCCATGCCTTGG
GCTTGAGCGCTTCGGTCTTCTGTGCCCCGCCCTTCTCCGGGGTCTTGCCGTTGTACCGCTTGAACCACTG
AGCGGCGGGCCGCTCGATGCCGTCATTGATCCGCTCGGAGATCATCAGGTGGCAGTGCGGGTTCTCGCCG
CCACCGGCATGGATGGCCAGCGTATACGGCAGGCGCTCGGCACCGGTCAGGTGCTGGGCGAACTCGGACG
CCAGCGCCTTCTGCTGGTCGAGGGTCAGCTCGACCGGCAGGGCAAATTCGACCTCCTTGAACAGCCGCCC
ATTGGCGCGTTCATACAGGTCGGCAGCATCCCAGTAGTCGGCGGGCCGCTCGACGAACTCCGGCATGTGC
CCGGATTCGGCGTGCAAGACTTCATCCATGTCGCGGGCATACTTGCCTTCGCGCTGGATGTAGTCGGCCT
TGGCCCTGGCCGATTGGCCGCCCGACCTGCTGCCGGTTTTCGCCGTAAGGTGATAAATCGCCATGCTGCC
TCGCTGTTGCTTTTGCTTTTCGGCTCCATGCAATGGCCCTCGGAGAGCGCACCGCCCGAAGGGTGGCCGT
TAGGCCAGTTTCTCGAAGAGAAACCGGTAAGTGCGCCCTCCCCTACAAAGTAGGGTCGGGATTGCCGCCG
CTGTGCCTCCATGATAGCCTACGAGACAGCACATTAACAATGGGGTGTCAAGATGGTTAAGGGGAGCAAC
AAGGCGGCGGATCGGCTGGCCAAGCTCGAAGAACAACGAGCGCGAATCAATGCCGAAATTCAGCGGGTGC
GGGCAAGGGAACAGCAGCAAGAGCGCAAGAACGAAACAAGGCGCAAGGTGCTGGTGGGGGCCATGATTTT
GGCCAAGGTGAACAGCAGCGAGTGGCCGGAGGATCGGCTCATGGCGGCAATGGATGCGTACCTTGAACGC
GACCACGACCGCGCCTTGTTCGGTCTGCCGCCACGCCAGAAGGATGAGCCGGGCTGAATGATCGACCGAG
ACAGGCCCTGCGGGGCTGCACACGCGCCCCCACCCTTCGGGTAGGGGGAAAGGCCGCTAAAGCGGCTAAA
AGCGCTAGCAGCACGCCATAGTGACTGGCGATGCTGTCGGAATGGACGATATCCCGCAAGAGGCCCGGCA
GTACCGGCATAACCAAGCCTATGCCTACAGCATCCAGGGTGACGGTGCCGAGGATGACGATGAGCGCATT
GTTAGATTTCATACACGGTGCCTGACTGCGTTAGCAATTTAACTGTGATAAACTACCGCATTAAAGCTTG
CATGCTTACTTGTACAGCTCGTCCATGCCGCCGGTGGAGTGGCGGCCCTCGGCGCGTTCGTACTGTTCCA
CGATGGTGTAGTCCTCGTTGTGGGAGGTGATGTCCAACTTGATGTTGACGTTGTAGGCGCCGGGCAGCTG
CACGGGCTTCTTGGCCTTGTAGGTGGTCTTGACCTCAGCGTCGTAGTGGCCGCCGTCCTTCAGCTTCAGC
CTCTGCTTGATCTCGCCCTTCAGGGCGCCGTCCTCGGGGTACATCCGCTCGGAGGAGGCCTCCCAGCCCA
TGGTCTTCTTCTGCATTACGGGGCCGTCGGAGGGGAAGTTGGTGCCGCGCAGCTTCACCTTGTAGATGAA
CTCGCCGTCCTGCAGGGAGGAGTCCTGGGTCACGGTCACCACGCCGCCGTCCTCGAAGTTCATCACGCGC
TCCCACTTGAAGCCCTCGGGGAAGGACAGCTTCAAGTAGTCGGGGATGTCGGCGGGGTGCTTCACGTAGG
CCTTGGAGCCGTACATGAACTGAGGGGACAGGATGTCCCAGGCGAAGGGCAGGGGGCCACCCTTGGTCAC
CTTCAGCTTGGCGGTCTGGGTGCCCTCGTAGGGGCGGCCCTCGCCCTCGCCCTCGATCTCGAACTCGTGG
CCGTTCACGGAGCCCTCCATGTGCACCTTGAAGCGCATGAACTCCTTGATGATGGCCATGTTATCCTCCT
CGCCCTTGCTCACCATATGTATATCTCCTTCTTAAATCTAGAGGATCTTAACATTTTCAGCGATACCCGC
TGCAGCCAGGATGGCTTTAGAACGGGTCTTGCCGACACCGTAGATCGAAGTTAACGCGATCACGGCGTGT
TTCTGATCAGGAATGTTAATGCCTGCTATACGGGCCACTATGCACTCCTACTATTTAATATGTACGTACC
ATGCTGAAAAGCCCGTTTTCAGGATACTCAAATGGAAACGTACAGACATACAAAAGATTGGCTGGCTAAT
CTAGCCAGCTCAACCCAACTTTGCAAGAAAAATATGCGAAAAAATCA
[114 nt withheld, positions 3618-3731]
TTTTACTCTCCGTAACTTCTCAGGCGACCAATTAACGGCCGTAGCCTTTCAGGTTCGCCTTCTTCAATGC
AGACTCATACTGACTGGACATCATCAGAGTTTGCACTTGAGCCATAAAGTCCATAATCACGACAACAACG
ATAAGCAGTGAGGTCCCACCGAAGTAGAACGGCACTTTCATTGCATCACGCATGAACTCCGGGATCCCCG
GGTACCGAGCTCGAATTCTTGAAGACGAAAGGGCCTCGTGATACGCCTATTTTTATAGGTTAATGTCATG
ATAATAATGGTTTCTTAGACGTCAGGTGGCACTTTTCGGGGAAATGTGCGCGGAACCCCTATTTGTTTAT
TTTTCTAAATACATTCAAATATGTATCCGCTCATGAGACAATAACCCTGATAAATGCTTCAATAATATTG
AAAAAGGAAGAGTATGAGTATTCAACATTTCCGTGTCGCCCTTATTCCCTTTTTTGCGGCATTTTGCCTT
CCTGTTTTTGCTCACCCAGAAACGCTGGTGAAAGTAAAAGATGCTGAAGATCAGTTGGGTGCACGAGTGG
GTTACATCGAACTGGATCTCAACAGCGGTAAGATCCTTGAGAGTTTTCGCCCCGAAGAACGTTTTCCAAT
GATGAGCACTTTTAAAGTTCTGCTATGTGGCGCGGTATTATCCCGTGTTGACGCCGGGCAAGAGCAACTC
GGTCGCCGCATACACTATTCTCAGAATGACTTGGTTGAGTACTCACCAGTCACAGAAAAGCATCTTACGG
ATGGCATGACAGTAAGAGAATTATGCAGTGCTGCCATAACCATGAGTGATAACACTGCGGCCAACTTACT
TCTGACAACGATCGGAGGACCGAAGGAGCTAACCGCTTTTTTGCACAACATGGGGGATCATGTAACTCGC
CTTGATCGTTGGGAACCGGAGCTGAATGAAGCCATACCAAACGACGAGCGTGACACCACGATGCCTGCAG
CAATGGCAACAACGTTGCGCAAACTATTAACTGGCGAACTACTTACTCTAGCTTCCCGGCAACAATTAAT
AGACTGGATGGAGGCGGATAAAGTTGCAGGACCACTTCTGCGCTCGGCCCTTCCGGCTGGCTGGTTTATT
GCTGATAAATCTGGAGCCGGTGAGCGTGGGTCTCGCGGTATCATTGCAGCACTGGGGCCAGATGGTAAGC
CCTCCCGTATCGTAGTTATCTACACGACGGGGAGTCAGGCAACTATGGATGAACGAAATAGACAGATCGC
TGAGATAGGTGCCTCACTGATTAAGCATTGGTAACTGTCAGACCAAGTTTACTCATATATACTTTAGATT
GATTTAAAACTTCATTTTTAATTTAAAAGGATCTAGGTGAAGATCCTTTTTGATAATCTCATGACCAAAA
TCCCTTAACGTGAGTTTTCGTTCCACTGAGCGTCAGACCCCGTAGAAAAGATCAAAGGATCTTCTTGAGA
TCCTTTTTTTCTGCGCGTAATCTGCTGCTTGCAAACAAAAAAACCACCGCTACCAGCGGTGGTTTGTTTG
CCGGATCAAGAGCTACCAACTCTTTTTCCGAAGGTAACTGGCTTCAGCAGAGCGCAGATACCAAATACTG
TCCTTCTAGTGTAGCCGTAGTTAGGCCACCAC
