>Addgene plasmid #20956 | pFPV-mCherry | addgene partial sequence | sequence record 26738 | pBR322ori-F 5'-GGGAAACGCCTGGTATCTTT-3'
NGGTTGCACTCTGACTTGAGCGTCGATTTTTGTGATGCTCGTCAGGGGGGCGGAGCCTATGGAAAAACGC
CAGCAACGCGGCCTTTTTACGGTTCCTGGCCTTTTGCTGGCCTTTTGCTCACATGTTCTTTCCTGCGTTA
TCCCCTGATTCTGTGGATAACCGTATTACCGCCTTTGAGTGAGCTGATACCGCTCGCCGCAGCCGAACGA
CCGAGCGCAGCGAGTCAGTGAGCGAGGAAGCGGAAGAGCGCTCACAGCCCATGGCCTTGAGCTGTCGGCC
TATGGCCTGCAAAGTCCTGTCGTTCTTCATCGGGCCACCAAGCGCAGCCAGATCGAGCCGTCCTCGGTTG
TCAGTGGCGTCAGGTCGAGCAAGAGCAACGATGCGATCAGCAGCACCACCGTAGGCATCATGGAAGCCAG
CATCACGGTTAGCCATAGCTTCCAGTGCCACCCCCGCGACGCGCTCCGGGCGCTCTGCGCGGCGCTGCTC
ACCTCGGCGGCTACCTCCCGCAACTCTTTGGCCAGCTCCACCCATGCCGCCCCTGTCTGGCGCTGGGCTT
TCAGCCACTCCGCCGCCTGCGCCTCGCTGGCCTGCTGGGTCTGGCTCATGACCTGCCGGGCTTCGTCGGC
CAGTGTCGCCATGCTCTGGGCCAGCGGTTCGATCTGCTCCGCTAACTCGTTGATGCCTCTGGATTTCTTC
ACTCTGTCGATTGCGTTCATGGTCTATTNCCTCCCGGTATTCCTGTAAGTCGATGATNTTAGCGTTGGCG
GTGTCGATGTTCAGGGCCACGTCTGCCCGGTCGGTGCGANGCCCGGCCTNCATCTCACAGTNGGCCC
