>Addgene plasmid #20956 | pFPV-mCherry | addgene partial sequence | sequence record 117876 | mCherry-F 5'-ccccgtaatgcagaagaaga-3'
CCGAGCGGATGTACCCCGAGGACGGCGCCCTGAAGGGCGAGATCAAGCAGAGGCTGAAGCTGAAGGACGG
CGGCCACTACGACGCTGAGGTCAAGACCACCTACAAGGCCAAGAAGCCCGTGCAGCTGCCCGGCGCCTAC
AACGTCAACATCAAGTTGGACATCACCTCCCACAACGAGGACTACACCATCGTGGAACAGTACGAACGCG
CCGAGGGCCGCCACTCCACCGGCGGCATGGACGAGCTGTACAAGTAAGCATGCAAGCTTTAATGCGGTAG
TTTATCACAGTTAAATTGCTAACGCAGTCAGGCACCGTGTATGAAATCTAACAATGCGCTCATCGTCATC
CTCGGCACCGTCACCCTGGATGCTGTAGGCATAGGCTTGGTTATGCCGGTACTGCCGGGCCTCTTGCGGG
ATATCGTCCATTCCGACAGCATCGCCAGTCACTATGGCGTGCTGCTAGCGCTTTTAGCCGCTTTAGCGGC
CTTTCCCCCTACCCGAAGGGTGGGGGCGCGTGTGCAGCCCCGCAGGGCCTGTCTCGGTCGATCATTCAGC
CCGGCTCATCCTTCTGGCGTGGCGGCAGACCGAACAAGGCGCGGTCGTGGTCGCGTTCAAGGTACGCATC
CATTGCCGCCATGAGCCGATCCTCCGGCCACTCGCTGCTGTTCACCTTGGCCAAAATCATGGCCCCCACC
AGCACCTTGCGCCTTGTTTCGTTCTTGCGCTCTTGCTGCTGTTCCCTTGCCCGCACCCGCTGAATTTCGG
CATTGATTCGCGCTCGTT
