>Addgene plasmid #20956 | pFPV-mCherry | addgene partial sequence | sequence record 117879 | 3primeUP 5'-GGCGTATCACGAGGCCC-3'
GGATCCCGGAGTTCATGCGTGATGCAATGAAAGTGCCGTTCTACTTCGGTGGGACCTCACTGCTTATCGT
TGTTGTCGTGATTATGGACTTTATGGCTCAAGTGCAAACTCTGATGATGTCCAGTCAGTATGAGTCTGCA
TTGAAGAAGGCGAACCTGAAAGGCTACGGCCGTTAATTGGTCGCCTGAGAAGTTACGGAGAGTAAAA
[114 nt withheld, positions 208-321]
TGATTTTTTCGCATATTTTTCTTGCAAAGTTGGGTTGAGCTGGCTAGATTAGCCAGCCAATCTTTTGTAT
GTCTGTACGTTTCCATTTGAGTATCCTGAAAACGGGCTTTTCAGCATGGTACGTACATATTAAATAGTAG
GAGTGCATAGTGGCCCGTATAGCAGGCATTAACATTCCTGATCAGAAACACGCCGTGATCGCGTTAACTT
CGATCTACGGTGTCGGCAAGACCCGTTCTAAAGCCATCCTGGCTGCAGCGGGTATCGCTGAAAATGTTAA
GATCCTCTAGATTTAAGAAGGAGATATACATATGGTGAGCAAGGGCGAGGAGGATAACATGGCCATCATC
AAGGAGTTCATGCGCTTCAAGGTGCACATGGAGGGCTCCGTGAACGGCCACGAGTTCGAGATCGAGGGCG
AGGGCGAGGGCCGCCCCTACGAGGGCACCCAGACCGCCAAGCT
